Addgene plasmid #73712: hFLN29 Q211-end/pCMV-14-FLAG
Purpose: Express human TRAFD1 (FLN29) from Q211 to end in mammalian cells
Depositing lab: Paul Odgren. Depositing organization: University of Massachusetts, Worcester. Publication: TRAFD1 (FLN29) Interacts with Plekhm1 and Regulates Osteoclast Acidification and Resorption. Witwicka H, Jia H, Kutikov A, Reyes-Gutierrez P, Li X, Odgren PR. PLoS One. 2015 May 19;10(5):e0127537. doi: 10.1371/journal.pone.0127537. eCollection 2015. PubMed 25992615.
Backbone
  Vector backbone: pCMV-14-3xFlag
  Backbone manufacturer: Sigma Aldrich
  Backbone size w/o insert (bp): 6270
  Total vector size (bp): 6893
  Vector type: Mammalian Expression
Growth in bacteria
  Bacterial resistance: Ampicillin, 100 μg/mL
  Growth temperature: 37°C
  Growth strain: DH5alpha
  Copy number: High Copy
Gene/Insert
  Gene/Insert name: TRAFD1 (alt name: FLN29)
  Species: H. sapiens (human)
  Insert size (bp): 1126
  Mutation: deletion of first 210 aa from full lenght TRAFD1
  Entrez Gene: TRAFD1 (a.k.a. FLN29)
  Tag / fusion protein: 3xFlag (C terminal on insert)
  Cloning method: Restriction Enzyme; 5′ cloning site EcoRV (unknown if destroyed); 3′ cloning site Not1 (unknown if destroyed)
  Sequencing primers: 5′ CMV fwd primer
Terms and licenses: Academic/Nonprofit Terms; Industry Terms: Not Available to Industry
How to cite: hFLN29 Q211-end/pCMV-14-FLAG was a gift from Paul Odgren (Addgene plasmid # 73712 ; http://n2t.net/addgene:73712 ; RRID:Addgene_73712)
