[The description below was written by a language model from this plasmid's Addgene catalogue record.]
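Description:
hFLN29 Q211-end/pCMV-14-FLAG is a mammalian expression plasmid built on the commercial pCMV-14-3xFlag backbone. It is propagated in E. coli as a high-copy plasmid under ampicillin selection. The record gives no annotated feature table, so the origin of replication, polyadenylation signal and any mammalian selection marker are not documented here. The backbone name and the listed CMV forward sequencing primer indicate that expression is driven by the cytomegalovirus immediate-early promoter, a strong constitutive promoter in most mammalian cell lines.

The insert is a truncated human TRAFD1 (also called FLN29) coding sequence of about 1.1 kb, lacking the first 210 amino acids of the full-length protein and running from Q211 to the natural C-terminal end. It was inserted by restriction cloning between EcoRV and NotI sites, and whether those sites survive is not recorded. The fragment is fused at its C terminus to a 3xFLAG epitope, which allows detection by immunoblotting or immunofluorescence and recovery by anti-FLAG immunoprecipitation. How translation is initiated on the truncated fragment is not stated. The recorded sizes do not add up exactly: backbone plus insert exceeds the stated total of roughly 6.9 kb, which may reflect loss of polylinker sequence or an imprecise entry.

The construct serves as an N-terminal deletion mutant for expressing the C-terminal part of TRAFD1 in mammalian cells. The associated publication concerns the interaction of TRAFD1 with Plekhm1 and its role in osteoclast acidification and bone resorption, so a use in mapping interaction domains is plausible, although the record does not say so explicitly.
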