>Addgene plasmid #73712 | hFLN29 Q211-end/pCMV-14-FLAG | depositor partial sequence | sequence record 136921 | cloned Trafd1 sequence
CAGAATAATCTGTTTGAAGAACAAGAGAGGCAGGAAAGGAATAGAGGCCAACAGCCCCCCAAAGAGGGTG
GTGAAGAGAGTGCAAACTTGGACTTCATGTTGGCCCTAAGTCTGCAAAATGAAGGCCAAGCCTCCAGTGT
GGCAGAGCAGGACTTCTGGAGGGCCGTATGTGAGGCCGACCAGTCTCATGGCGGTCCCAGGTCTCTCAGT
GACATAAAGGGTGCAGCTGACGAGATCATGTTGCCTTGTGAATTTTGTGAGGAGCTCTACCCAGAGGAAC
TGCTGATTGACCATCAGACAAGCTGTAACCCTTCACGTGCCTTACCTTCACTCAATACTGGCAGCTCTTC
CCCCAGAGGGGTGGAGGAACCTGATGTCATCTTCCAGAACTTCTTGCAACAGGCTGCAAGTAACCAGTTA
GACTCTTTGATGGGCCTGAGCAATTCACACCCTGTGGAGGAGAGCATCATTATCCCATGTGAATTCTGTG
GGGTACAGCTGGAAGAGGAGGTGCTGTTCCATCACCAGGACCAGTGTGACCAACGCCCAGCCACTGCAAC
CAACCATGTGACAGAGGGGATTCCTAGACTGGATTCCCAGCCTCAAGAGACCTCACCAGAGCTGCCCAGG
AGGCGTGTCAGACACCAGGGAGACCTGTCTTCTGGTTACCTGGATGATACTAAGCAGGAAACAGCTAATG
GGCCCACCTCCTGTCTGCCTCCCAGCCGACCCATTAACAATATGACAGCTACCTATAACCAGCTATCGAG
ATCAACATCAGGCCCCAGACCTGGGTGCCAGCCCAGCTCTCCTTGTGTGCCGAAGCTCAGCAACTCAGAC
AGCCAGGACATCCAGGGGCGGAATCGAGACAGCCAGAATGGGGCCATAGCCCCTGGGCACGTTTCAGTGA
TTCGCCCTCCTCAAAATCTCTACCCAGAAAACATTGTGCCCTCTTTCTCCCCTGGGCCTTCAGGGAGATA
CGGAGCTAGTGGTAGGAGTGAAGGTGGCAGGAATTCCCGGGTCACCCCTGCAGCTGCCAACTACCGCAGC
AGAACTGCAAAGGCAAAGCCTTCCAAGCAACAGGGAGCTGGGGATGCAGAAGAGGAAGAGGAGGAGTAA
