>Addgene plasmid #73712 | hFLN29 Q211-end/pCMV-14-FLAG | addgene partial sequence | sequence record 140147 | CMV-F 5'-CGCAAATGGGCGGTAGGCGTG-3'
TGAACCGTCAGAATTAAGCTTGCGGCCGCATGCAGAATAATCTGTTTGAAGAACAAGAGAGGCAGGAAAG
GAATAGAGGCCAACAGCCCCCCAAAGAGGGTGGTGAAGAGAGTGCAAACTTGGACTTCATGTTGGCCCTA
AGTCTGCAAAATGAAGGCCAAGCCTCCAGTGTGGCAGAGCAGGACTTCTGGAGGGCCGTATGTGAGGCCG
ACCAGTCTCATGGCGGTCCCAGGTCTCTCAGTGACATAAAGGGTGCAGCTGACGAGATCATGTTGCCTTG
TGAATTTTGTGAGGAGCTCTACCCAGAGGAACTGCTGATTGACCATCAGACAAGCTGTAACCCTTCACGT
GCCTTACCTTCACTCAATACTGGCAGCTCTTCCCCCAGAGGGGTGGAGGAACCTGATGTCATCTTCCAGA
ACTTCTTGCAACAGGCTGCAAGTAACCAGTTAGACTCTTTGATGGGCCTGAGCAATTCACACCCTGTGGA
GGAGAGCATCATTATCCCATGTGAATTCTGTGGGGTACAGCTGGAAGAGGAGGTGCTGTTCCATCACCAG
GACCAGTGTGACCAACGCCCAGCCACTGCAACCAACCATGTGACAGAGGGGATTCCTAGACTGGATTCCC
AGCCTCAAGAGACCTCACCAGAGCTGCCCAGGAGGCGTGTCAGACACCAGGGAGACCTGTCTTCTGGTTA
CCTGGATGATACTAAGCAGGAAACAGCTAATGGGCCCACCTCCTGTCTGCCTCCCAGCCGACCCATTAAC
AATATGACAGCTACCTATAACCAGCTATCGAGATCAACATCAGGCCCCAGACCTGGGTGCCAGCCCAGCT
CTCCTTGTGTGCCGAAGCTCAGCAACTCAGACAGCCAGG
