>Addgene plasmid #73712 | hFLN29 Q211-end/pCMV-14-FLAG | addgene partial sequence | sequence record 140148 | pNUT-R 5'-GTGGCAACTTCCAGGGCC-3'
ACCCGGGATCACTACTTGTCATCGTCATCCTTGTAGTCGATGTCATGATCTTTATAATCACCGTCATGGT
CTTTGTAGTCAGCCCGGGATCCCTCCTCCTCTTCCTCTTCTGCATCCCCAGCTCCCTGTTGCTTGGAAGG
CTTTGCCTTTGCAGTTCTGCTGCGGTAGTTGGCAGCTGCAGGGGTGACCCGGGAATTCCTGCCACCTTCA
CTCCTACCACTAGCTCCGTATCTCCCTGAAGGCCCAGGGGAGAAAGAGGGCACAATGTTTTCTGGGTAGA
GATTTTGAGGAGGGCGAATCACTGAAACGTGCCCAGGGGCTATGGCCCCATTCTGGCTGTCTCGATTCCG
CCCCTGGATGTCCTGGCTGTCTGAGTTGCTGAGCTTCGGCACACAAGGAGAGCTGGGCTGGCACCCAGGT
CTGGGGCCTGATGTTGATCTCGATAGCTGGTTATAGGTAGCTGTCATATTGTTAATGGGTCGGCTGGGAG
GCAGACAGGAGGTGGGCCCATTAGCTGTTTCCTGCTTAGTATCATCCAGGTAACCAGAAGACAGGTCTCC
CTGGTGTCTGACACGCCTCCTGGGCAGCTCTGGTGAGGTCTCTTGAGGCTGGGAATCCAGTCTAGGAATC
CCCTCTGTCACATGGTTGGTTGCAGTGGCTGGGCGTTGGTCACACTGGTCCTGGTGATGGAACAGCACCT
CCTCTTCCAGCTGTACCCCACAGAATTCACATGGGATAATGATGCTCTCCTCCACAGGGTGTGAATTGCT
CAGGCCCATCAAAGAGTCTAACTGGTTACTTGCAGCCTGTTGCAAGAAGTTCTGGAAGATGACATCAGGT
TCCTCCACCCCTCTGGGGGAAGAGCTGCCAGTATTGAGTGAAGGTAAGGCACGTGAAGGGTTACAGCTTG
TCTGATGGTCAATCAGCAGTTCCTCTGGGTAGAGCTCCTCACAAAATTCACAAGGCAACATGATCTCGTC
AGCTGCACC
